>Addgene plasmid #245639 | pICSL12034 | addgene full sequence | sequence record 495467 | Addgene NGS Result
TTGAGATCCTTTTTTTCTGCGCGTAATCTGCTGCTTGCAAACAAAAAAACCACCGCTACCAGCGGTGGTT
TGTTTGCCGGATCAAGAGCTACCAACTCTTTTTCCGAAGGTAACTGGCTTCAGCAGAGCGCAGATACCAA
ATACTGTTCTTCTAGTGTAGCCGTAGTTAGGCCACCACTTCAAGAACTCTGTAGCACCGCCTACATACCT
CGCTCTGCTAATCCTGTTACCAGTGGCTGCTGCCAGTGGCGATAAGTCGTGTCTTACCGGGTTGGACTCA
AGACGATAGTTACCGGATAAGGCGCAGCGGTCGGGCTGAACGGGGGGTTCGTGCACACAGCCCAGCTTGG
AGCGAACGACCTACACCGAACTGAGATACCTACAGCGTGAGCTATGAGAAAGCGCCACGCTTCCCGAAGG
GAGAAAGGCGGACAGGTATCCGGTAAGCGGCAGGGTCGGAACAGGAGAGCGCACGAGGGAGCTTCCAGGG
GGAAACGCCTGGTATCTTTATAGTCCTGTCGGGTTTCGCCACCTCTGACTTGAGCGTCGATTTTTGTGAT
GCTCGTCAGGGGGGCGGAGCCTATGGAAAAACGCCAGCAACGCGGCCTTTTTACGGTTCCTGGCCTTTTG
CTGGCCTTTTGCTCACATGTTCTTTCCTGCGTTATCCCCTGATTCTGTGGATAACCGTATTACCGCCTTT
GAGTGAGCTGATACCGCTCGCCGCAGCCGAACGACCGAGCGCAGCGAGTCAGTGAGCGAGGAAGCGGAAG
AGCGCCCAATACGCAAACCGCCTCTCCCCGCGCGTTGGCCGATTCATTAATCACTCTGTGGTCTCAGGAG
GTCGAGAGAAGATGATATTGAAGGAGCATTTTTGGGCTTGGCTGGAGCTAGTGGAGGTCAACAATGAATG
CCTATTTTGGTTTAGTCGTCCAGGCGGTGAGCACAAAATTTGTGTCGTTTGACAAGATGGTTCATTTAGG
CAACTGGTCAGATCAGCCCCACTTGTAGCAGTAGCGGCGGCGCTCGAAGTGTGACTCTTATTAGCAGACA
GGAACGAGGACATTATTATCATCTGCTGCTTGGTGCACGATAACTTGGTGCGTTTGTCAAGCAAGGTAAG
TGAACGACCCGGTCATACCTTCTTAAGTTCGCCCTTCCTCCCTTTATTTCAGATTCAATCTGACTTACCT
ATTCTACCCAAGCAATGTGAGACCACGAAGTGGCTCTTCAGTGGACGAAAGGGCCTCGTGATACGCCTAT
TTTTATAGGTTAATGTCATGATAATAATGGTTTCTTAGACGTCAGGTGGCACTTTTCGGGGAAATGTGCG
CGGAACCCCTATTTGTTTATTTTTCTAAATACATTCAAATATGTATCCGCTCATGAGACAATAACCCTGA
TAAATGCTTCAATAATATTGAAAAAGGAAGAGTATGCGCTCACGCAACTGGTCCAGAACCTTGACCGAAC
GCAGCGGTGGTAACGGCGCAGTGGCGGTTTTCATGGCTTGTTATGACTGTTTTTTTTTGGGGTACAGTCT
ATGCCTCGGGCATCCAAGCAGCAAGCGCGTTACGCCGTGGGTCGATGTTTGATGTTATGGAGCAGCAACG
ATGTTACGCAGCAGGGCAGTCGCCCTAAAACAAAGTTAAACATCATGAGGGAAGCGGTGATCGCCGAAGT
ATCGACTCAACTATCAGAGGTAGTTGGCGTCATCGAGCGCCATCTCGAACCGACGTTGCTGGCCGTACAT
TTGTACGGCTCCGCAGTGGATGGCGGCCTGAAGCCACACAGCGATATTGATTTGCTGGTTACGGTGACCG
TAAGGCTTGATGAAACAACGCGGCGAGCTTTGATCAACGACCTTTTGGAAACTTCGGCTTCCCCTGGAGA
GAGCGAGATTCTCCGCGCTGTAGAAGTCACCATTGTTGTGCACGACGACATCATTCCGTGGCGTTATCCA
GCTAAGCGCGAACTGCAATTTGGAGAATGGCAGCGCAATGACATTCTTGCAGGTATCTTCGAGCCAGCCA
CGATCGACATTGATCTGGCTATCTTGCTGACAAAAGCAAGAGAACATAGCGTTGCCTTGGTAGGTCCAGC
GGCGGAGGAACTCTTTGATCCGGTTCCTGAACAGGATCTATTTGAGGCGCTAAATGAAACCTTAACGCTA
TGGAACTCGCCGCCCGACTGGGCTGGCGATGAGCGAAATGTAGTGCTTACGTTGTCCCGCATTTGGTACA
GCGCAGTAACCGGCAAAATCGCGCCGAAGGATGTCGCTGCCGACTGGGCAATGGAGCGCCTGCCGGCCCA
GTATCAGCCCGTCATACTTGAAGCTAGACAGGCTTATCTTGGACAAGAAGAAGATCGCTTGGCCTCGCGC
GCAGATCAGTTGGAAGAATTTGTCCATTACGTAAAAGGCGAGATCACCAAGGTAGTCGGCAAATAACTGT
CAGACCAAGTTTACTCATATATACTTTAGATTGATTTAAAACTTCATTTTTAATTTAAAAGGATCTAGGT
GAAGATCCTTTTTGATAATCTCATGACCAAAATCCCTTAACGTGAGTTTTCGTTCCACTGAGCGTCAGAC
CCCGTAGAAAAGATCAAAGGATCTTC
Features (pLannotate 1.2.2; 7 found; start..end, strand, type, name):
      1..589     +  rep_origin     ori: high-copy-number ColE1/pMB1/pBR322/pUC origin of replication
    772..821     +  CDS            lacI (fragment): lac repressor; lacI; The lac repressor binds to the lac operator to inhibit transcription in E. coli. This inhibition can be relieved by adding lactose or isopropyl-β-D-thiogalactopyranoside (IPTG).
    847..1204    +  promoter       trpC promoter: promoter for Aspergillus nidulans trpC
   1329..1433    +  promoter       AmpR promoter: bla
   1424..1504    -  CDS            int (fragment): INT2_ECOLX - Protein inferred from homology: Swiss-Prot protein existence level 3. Putative integrase believed to be involved in the insertion of antibiotic resistance genes into plasmids and transposons. From Escherichia coli.
   1592..1648    +  CDS            GmR (fragment): gentamycin acetyltransferase; aacC1; confers resistance to gentamycin
   1655..2443    +  CDS            aadA: S3AD_ECOLX - Experimental evidence at protein level: Swiss-Prot protein existence level 1. Mediates bacterial resistance to the antibiotics streptomycin and spectinomycin. From Escherichia coli.
