[The description below was written by a language model from this plasmid's Addgene catalogue record and pLannotate feature annotations shown in this document.]
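Description:
pICSL12034 is a Level 0 Golden Gate (MoClo) part plasmid carrying the Aspergillus nidulans trpC promoter as a standardised promoter plus 5′ untranslated region module. It is built on the pICH41295 acceptor backbone, a small synthetic-biology cloning vector of about 2.2 kb, giving a sequenced plasmid of about 2.6 kb. It is propagated in E. coli from a high-copy ColE1/pUC-type origin. Selection is with spectinomycin through the aadA gene, which also confers streptomycin resistance. The feature table places an AmpR (bla) promoter upstream of aadA. Short fragments annotated as an integrase, a gentamicin acetyltransferase and lacI are also listed, and they look like vestigial remnants of the backbone's construction rather than functional genes.

The insert is roughly 367 bp, and the annotation maps the trpC promoter to a single forward-oriented feature between the origin and the resistance cassette. Internal BsaI and BpiI recognition sites were removed by point mutation, so the part survives the Type IIS digestions used in hierarchical assembly. The part is defined by the fusion sites GGAG at the 5′ end and AATG at the 3′ end. In the MoClo syntax these mark the promoter + 5′ UTR position, and the ATG within the downstream overhang serves as the start codon of the coding part ligated next to it. The part can therefore be combined directionally with compatible coding-sequence and terminator modules in a one-pot reaction to build a Level 1 transcription unit.

The trpC promoter is widely used for constitutive expression in filamentous fungi, often to drive selectable markers. The record does not name a particular downstream application or host.
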