Addgene plasmid #245639: pICSL12034
Purpose: Level 0 Golden Gate part TrpC promoter, GGAG - AATG
Depositing lab: Mark Youles. Depositing organization: Sainsbury Laboratory, Norwich.
Backbone
  Vector backbone: pICH41295
  Backbone size w/o insert (bp): 2249
  Vector type: Synthetic Biology
Growth in bacteria
  Bacterial resistance: Spectinomycin, 50 μg/mL
  Growth temperature: 37°C
  Growth strain: DH5alpha
  Copy number: High Copy
Gene/Insert
  Gene/Insert name: TrpC promoter
  Species: Aspergillus nidulans
  Insert size (bp): 367
  Mutation: BsaI/BpiI sites removed by point-mutation
  Cloning method: Restriction Enzyme; 5′ cloning site BsaI (destroyed during cloning); 3′ cloning site BsaI (destroyed during cloning)
  Sequencing primers: 5′ TCACATGTTCTTTCCTGCG; 3′ GTCTCATGAGCGGATACATATTTGAATG
Terms and licenses: Academic/Nonprofit Terms; Industry Terms: Not Available to Industry
Depositor comments: Level 0 promoter + 5' untranslated region module used for GoldenGate assemblies using the MoClo overhang syntax
How to cite: pICSL12034 was a gift from Mark Youles (Addgene plasmid # 245639 ; http://n2t.net/addgene:245639 ; RRID:Addgene_245639)
